>Addgene plasmid #204501 | pIVM_26 | addgene full sequence | sequence record 430461 | Addgene NGS Result
TGCCAGCCAGCCAGACGCAGACGCGCCGAGACAGAACTTAATGGGCCCGCTAACAGCGCGATTTGCTGGT
GACCCAATGCGACCAGATGCTCCACGCCCAGTCGCGTACCGTCTTCATGGGAGAAAATAATACTGTTGAT
GGGTGTCTGGTCAGAGACATCAAGAAATAACGCCGGAACATTAGTGCAGGCAGCTTCCACAGCAATGGCA
TCCTGGTCATCCAGCGGATAGTTAATGATCAGCCCACTGACGCGTTGCGCGAGAAGATTGTGCACCGCCG
CTTTACAGGCTTCGACGCCGCTTCGTTCTACCATCGACACCACCACGCTGGCACCCAGTTGATCGGCGCG
AGATTTAATCGCCGCGACAATTTGCGACGGCGCGTGCAGGGCCAGACTGGAGGTGGCAACGCCAATCAGC
AACGACTGTTTGCCCGCCAGTTGTTGTGCCACGCGGTTGGGAATGTAATTCAGCTCCGCCATCGCCGCTT
CCACTTTTTCCCGCGTTTTCGCAGAAACGTGGCTGGCCTGGTTCACCACGCGGGAAACGGTCTGATAAGA
GACACCGGCATACTCTGCGACATCGTATAACGTTACTGGTTTCACATTCACCACCCTGAATTGACTCTCT
TCCGGGCGCTATCATGCCATACCGCGAAAGGTTTTGCGCCATTCGATGGTGTCCGGGATCTCGACGCTCT
CCCTTATGCGACTCCTGCATTAGGAAATTAATACGACTCACTATAGGGGAATTGTGAGCGGATAACAATT
CCCCTGTAGAAATAATTTTGTTTAACTTTAATAAGGAGATATACC
[312 nt withheld, positions 816-1127]
TAGAAGCTTGCGGCCGCATAATGCTTAAGTCGAACAGAAAGTAATCGTATTGTACACGGCCGCATAATCG
AAATTAATACGACTCACTATAGGGGAATTGTGAGCGGATAACAATTCCCCATCTTAGTATATTAGTTAAG
TATAAGAAGGAGATATACAT
[291 nt withheld, positions 1288-1578]
TAGGGATCTCAATTGGATATCGGCCGGCCACGCGATCGCTGACGTCGGTACCCTCGAGTCTGGTAAAGAA
ACCGCTGCTGCGAAATTTGAACGCCAGCACATGGACTCGTCTACTAGCGCAGCTTAATTAACCTAGGCTG
CTGCCACCGCTGAGCAATAACTAGCATAACCCCTTGGGGCCTCTAAACGGGTCTTGAGGGGTTTTTTGCT
GAAACCTCAGGCATTTGAGAAGCACACGGTCACACTGCTTCCGGTAGTCAATAAACCGGTAAACCAGCAA
TAGACATAAGCGGCTATTTAACGACCCTGCCCTGAACCGACGACCGGGTCATCGTGGCCGGATCTTGCGG
CCCCTCGGCTTGAACGAATTGTTAGACATTATTTGCCGACTACCTTGGTGATCTCGCCTTTCACGTAGTG
GACAAATTCTTCCAACTGATCTGCGCGCGAGGCCAAGCGATCTTCTTCTTGTCCAAGATAAGCCTGTCTA
GCTTCAAGTATGACGGGCTGATACTGGGCCGGCAGGCGCTCCATTGCCCAGTCGGCAGCGACATCCTTCG
GCGCGATTTTGCCGGTTACTGCGCTGTACCAAATGCGGGACAACGTAAGCACTACATTTCGCTCATCGCC
AGCCCAGTCGGGCGGCGAGTTCCATAGCGTTAAGGTTTCATTTAGCGCCTCAAATAGATCCTGTTCAGGA
ACCGGATCAAAGAGTTCCTCCGCCGCTGGACCTACCAAGGCAACGCTATGTTCTCTTGCTTTTGTCAGCA
AGATAGCCAGATCAATGTCGATCGTGGCTGGCTCGAAGATACCTGCAAGAATGTCATTGCGCTGCCATTC
TCCAAATTGCAGTTCGCGCTTAGCTGGATAACGCCACGGAATGATGTCGTCGTGCACAACAATGGTGACT
TCTACAGCGCGGAGAATCTCGCTCTCTCCAGGGGAAGCCGAAGTTTCCAAAAGGTCGTTGATCAAAGCTC
GCCGCGTTGTTTCATCAAGCCTTACGGTCACCGTAACCAGCAAATCAATATCACTGTGTGGCTTCAGGCC
GCCATCCACTGCGGAGCCGTACAAATGTACGGCCAGCAACGTCGGTTCGAGATGGCGCTCGATGACGCCA
ACTACCTCTGATAGTTGAGTCGATACTTCGGCGATCACCGCTTCCCTCATACTCTTCCTTTTTCAATATT
ATTGAAGCATTTATCAGGGTTATTGTCTCATGAGCGGATACATATTTGAATGTATTTAGAAAAATAAACA
AATAGCTAGCTCACTCGGTCGCTACGCTCCGGGCGTGAGACTGCGGCGGGCGCTGCGGACACATACAAAG
TTACCCACAGATTCCGTGGATAAGCAGGGGACTAACATGTGAGGCAAAACAGCAGGGCCGCGCCGGTGGC
GTTTTTCCATAGGCTCCGCCCTCCTGCCAGAGTTCACATAAACAGACGCTTTTCCGGTGCATCTGTGGGA
GCCGTGAGGCTCAACCATGAATCTGACAGTACGGGCGAAACCCGACAGGACTTAAAGATCCCCACCGTTT
CCGGCGGGTCGCTCCCTCTTGCGCTCTCCTGTTCCGACCCTGCCGTTTACCGGATACCTGTTCCGCCTTT
CTCCCTTACGGGAAGTGTGGCGCTTTCTCATAGCTCACACACTGGTATCTCGGCTCGGTGTAGGTCGTTC
GCTCCAAGCTGGGCTGTAAGCAAGAACTCCCCGTTCAGCCCGACTGCTGCGCCTTATCCGGTAACTGTTC
ACTTGAGTCCAACCCGGAAAAGCACGGTAAAACGCCACTGGCAGCAGCCATTGGTAACTGGGAGTTCGCA
GAGGATTTGTTTAGCTAAACACGCGGTTGCTCTTGAAGTGTGCGCCAAAGTCCGGCTACACTGGAAGGAC
AGATTTGGTTGCTGTGCTCTGCGAAAGCCAGTTACCACGGTTAAGCAGTTCCCCAACTGACTTAACCTTC
GATCAAACCACCTCCCCAGGTGGTTTTTTCGAAGGTTAAGTCAGTTGGGGAACTGCTTAACCTTCGATCA
AACCACCTCCCCAGGTGGTTTTTTCGTTTACAGGGCAAAAGATTACGCGCAGAAAAAAAGGATCTCAAGA
AGATCCTTTGATCTTTTCTACTGAACCGCTCTAGATTTCAGTGCAATTTATCTCTTCAAATGTAGCACCT
GAAGTCAGCCCCATACGATATAAGTTGTAATTCTCATGTTAGTCATGCCCCGCGCCCACCGGAAGGAGCT
GACTGGGTTGAAGGCTCTCAAGGGCATCGGTCGAGATCCCGGTGCCTAATGAGTGAGCTAACTTACATTA
ATTGCGTTGCGCTCACTGCCCGCTTTCCAGTCGGGAAACCTGTCGTGCCAGCTGCATTAATGAATCGGCC
AACGCGCGGGGAGAGGCGGTTTGCGTATTGGGCGCCAGGGTGGTTTTTCTTTTCACCAGTGAGACGGGCA
ACAGCTGATTGCCCTTCACCGCCTGGCCCTGAGAGAGTTGCAGCAAGCGGTCCACGCTGGTTTGCCCCAG
CAGGCGAAAATCCTGTTTGATGGTGGTTAACGGCGGGATATAACATGAGCTGTCTTCGGTATCGTCGTAT
CCCACTACCGAGATGTCCGCACCAACGCGCAGCCCGGACTCGGTAATGGCGCGCATTGCGCCCAGCGCCA
TCTGATCGTTGGCAACCAGCATCGCAGTGGGAACGATGCCCTCATTCAGCATTTGCATGGTTTGTTGAAA
ACCGGACATGGCACTCCAGTCGCCTTCCCGTTCCGCTATCGGCTGAATTTGATTGCGAGTGAGATATTTA
Features (pLannotate 1.2.2; 19 found; start..end, strand, type, name):
    606..683     -  promoter       lacI promoter: lacI
    691..726     -  CDS            TcR (fragment): tetracycline efflux protein; tet; confers resistance to tetracycline
    729..747     +  promoter       T7 promoter: promoter for bacteriophage T7 RNA polymerase
    748..772     +  protein_bind   lac operator: The lac repressor binds to the lac operator to inhibit transcription in E. coli. This inhibition can be relieved by adding lactose or isopropyl-β-D-thiogalactopyranoside (IPTG). lac repressor encoded by lacI
    787..809     +  RBS            RBS: efficient ribosome binding site from bacteriophage T7 gene 10 (Olins and Rangwala, 1989)
    816..1127    +  CDS            ELOB (fragment) (sequence withheld): ELOB_HUMAN - Also known as TCEB2. Experimental evidence at protein level: Swiss-Prot protein existence level 1. The elongin BC complex seems to be involved as an adapter protein in the proteasomal degradation of target proteins via different E3 ubiquitin ligase complexes, including the von Hippel-Lindau ubiquitination complex CBC(VHL). By binding to BC-box motifs it seems to link target recruitment subunits, like VHL and members of the SOCS box family, to Cullin/RBX1 modules that activate E2 ubiquitination enzymes. From Homo sapiens (Human).
   1202..1220    +  promoter       T7 promoter: promoter for bacteriophage T7 RNA polymerase
   1221..1245    +  protein_bind   lac operator: The lac repressor binds to the lac operator to inhibit transcription in E. coli. This inhibition can be relieved by adding lactose or isopropyl-β-D-thiogalactopyranoside (IPTG). lac repressor encoded by lacI
   1291..1578    +  CDS            ELOC (fragment) (sequence withheld): ELOC_BOVIN - Also known as TCEB1. Experimental evidence at protein level: Swiss-Prot protein existence level 1. The elongin BC complex seems to be involved as an adapter protein in the proteasomal degradation of target proteins via different E3 ubiquitin ligase complexes, including the von Hippel-Lindau ubiquitination complex CBC(VHL). By binding to BC-box motifs it seems to link target recruitment subunits, like VHL and members of the SOCS box family, to Cullin/RBX1 modules that activate E2 ubiquitination enzymes. From Bos taurus (Bovine).
   1643..1684    +  CDS            S-Tag (fragment): affinity and epitope tag derived from pancreatic ribonuclease A
   1714..1731    +  CDS            SET1 (fragment): solubility-enhancement tag derived from T7 phage gene 10B
   1739..1786    +  terminator     T7 terminator: transcription terminator for bacteriophage T7 RNA polymerase
   1957..2748    -  CDS            SmR: aminoglycoside adenylyltransferase (Murphy, 1985); aadA; confers resistance to spectinomycin and streptomycin
   2749..2840    -  promoter       AmpR promoter: bla
   2888..3569    -  rep_origin     CloDF13 ori (fragment): Plasmids containing the CloDF13 (CDF) origin of replication can be propagated in E. coli cells that contain additional plasmids with compatible origins.
   3594..3691    -  rep_origin     CloDF13 ori (fragment): Plasmids containing the CloDF13 (CDF) origin of replication can be propagated in E. coli cells that contain additional plasmids with compatible origins.
   3788..3852    -  CDS            TcR (fragment): tetracycline efflux protein; tet; confers resistance to tetracycline
   3867..3888    -  protein_bind   CAP binding site: CAP binding activates transcription in the presence of cAMP. E. coli catabolite activator protein
   3901..605     -  CDS            lacI (across the origin): lac repressor; lacI; The lac repressor binds to the lac operator to inhibit transcription in E. coli. This inhibition can be relieved by adding lactose or isopropyl-β-D-thiogalactopyranoside (IPTG).
