[The description below was written by a language model from this plasmid's Addgene catalogue record and pLannotate feature annotations shown in this document.]
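Description:
pIVM_26 is a bacterial co-expression plasmid built on the Novagen pCDF Duet-type backbone, designed to produce two subunits of the von Hippel-Lindau E3 ligase adaptor in E. coli: Elongin B (residues 1-104) and Elongin C (residues 17-112). It replicates from the CloDF13 (CDF) origin, which is compatible with other common plasmid origins and so allows a second expression plasmid to be kept in the same cell. Selection is through the aadA (SmR) aminoglycoside adenylyltransferase gene, conferring streptomycin/spectinomycin resistance. A lacI gene with its own promoter supplies the lac repressor.

The payload uses the two Duet expression cassettes in tandem. Each has a T7 promoter followed by a lac operator, so transcription depends on T7 RNA polymerase and is inducible with IPTG. The first cassette, with an annotated T7 gene 10 ribosome binding site, carries the EloB fragment cloned between NcoI and HindIII. The second carries the EloC fragment between NdeI and XhoI, and a single T7 terminator follows. The automated annotation matched EloB to the human protein and EloC to the bovine entry; the catalogue fields do not state a species. Partial S-Tag and SET1 matches lie downstream of EloC, but the record does not indicate whether they are translated, and the short TcR fragments appear to be backbone remnants.

The plasmid is intended for use alongside a partner plasmid, pIVM_02, encoding VHL 54-213, to yield recombinant VHL-EloC-EloB (VCB) complexes. The associated work concerns structural studies of the Cul2-Rbx1-EloBC-VHL ligase and of PROTAC recognition. The sequenced record is 4,378 nt, somewhat shorter than the listed total size of 4,540 bp.
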