Addgene plasmid #204501: pIVM_26
Purpose: Expression of EloB (1-104) and EloC (17-112) for production of VCB complexes in conjunction with plasmid pIVM_02 (VHL 54-213)
Depositing lab: Alessio Ciulli. Depositing organization: University of Dundee. Publication: Crystal Structure of the Cul2-Rbx1-EloBC-VHL Ubiquitin Ligase Complex. Cardote TAF, Gadd MS, Ciulli A. Structure. 2017 Jun 6;25(6):901-911.e3. doi: 10.1016/j.str.2017.04.009. PubMed 28591624.
Backbone
  Vector backbone: pCDF-1b DUET
  Backbone manufacturer: Novagen
  Backbone size w/o insert (bp): 3781
  Total vector size (bp): 4540
  Vector type: Bacterial Expression
Growth in bacteria
  Bacterial resistance: Streptomycin, 50 μg/mL
  Growth temperature: 37°C
  Growth strain: DH5alpha
  Growth instructions: BL21 or Rosetta and drop temperature to 23°C for expression of protein
  Copy number: Unknown
Gene/Insert
  Cloning method: Restriction Enzyme; 5′ cloning site Nco1 (EloB) and Nde1 (EloC) (not destroyed); 3′ cloning site HindIII (EloB) and Xho1 (EloC) (not destroyed)
  Sequencing primers: 5′ DUET primer
Terms and licenses: Academic/Nonprofit Terms; Industry Terms: Not Available to Industry
Depositor comments: Gadd MS, Testa A, Lucas X, Chan KH, Chen W, Lamont DJ, Zengerle M, Ciulli A. Structural basis of PROTAC cooperative recognition for selective protein degradation. Nat Chem Biol. 2017 May;13(5):514-521. doi: 10.1038/nchembio.2329. Epub 2017 Mar 13. PMID: 28288108; PMCID: PMC5392356.
How to cite: pIVM_26 was a gift from Alessio Ciulli (Addgene plasmid # 204501 ; http://n2t.net/addgene:204501 ; RRID:Addgene_204501)
